Addgene plasmid #147892: pT7-EGFP-C1-HsNot1iso1_1093-1317_W
Purpose: Mammalian Expression of HsNot1iso1_1093-1317 *Please note that this plasmid encodes amino acids 1093-1322 (not 1093-1317 as the name suggests).
Depositing lab: Elisa Izaurralde. Publication: A DDX6-CNOT1 complex and W-binding pockets in CNOT9 reveal direct links between miRNA target recognition and silencing. Chen Y, Boland A, Kuzuoglu-Ozturk D, Bawankar P, Loh B, Chang CT, Weichenrieder O, Izaurralde E. Mol Cell. 2014 Jun 5;54(5):737-50. doi: 10.1016/j.molcel.2014.03.034. Epub 2014 Apr 24. PubMed 24768540.
Backbone
  Vector backbone: Unknown
  Vector type: Mammalian Expression
Growth in bacteria
  Bacterial resistance: Kanamycin, 50 μg/mL
  Growth temperature: 37°C
  Growth strain: DH5alpha
  Copy number: High Copy
Gene/Insert
  Gene/Insert name: HsNot1iso1_1093-1317
  Species: H. sapiens (human)
  Entrez Gene: CNOT1 (a.k.a. AD-005, CDC39, HPE12, NOT1, NOT1H, VIBOS)
  Cloning method: Unknown
Terms and licenses: Academic/Nonprofit Terms; Industry Terms: Not Available to Industry
Depositor comments: sequence of isoform 1 given by NCBI: NM_016284.4 Plasmids from this collection were made available to the research community and donated after the lab closed. Please note that the sequence provided by the depositing laboratory may be theoretical/predicted or based on Sanger sequencing results. There may be discrepancies between sequencing results obtained by Addgene and the depositor sequence. If an Addgene verified sequence is not available, please contact before placing your order to request that our lab fully sequence the plasmid.
How to cite: pT7-EGFP-C1-HsNot1iso1_1093-1317_W was a gift from Elisa Izaurralde (Addgene plasmid # 147892 ; http://n2t.net/addgene:147892 ; RRID:Addgene_147892)
