[The description below was written by a language model from this plasmid's Addgene catalogue record and pLannotate feature annotations shown in this document.]
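Description:
pT7-EGFP-C1-HsNot1iso1_1093-1317_W is a 5,448-nt mammalian expression plasmid that produces a fragment of human CNOT1 (isoform 1) fused to the C-terminus of EGFP. The catalogue lists the backbone as unknown, but the name and feature layout are consistent with an EGFP-C1-type vector that carries an added T7 promoter. It replicates in bacteria through a high-copy ColE1/pUC origin and also contains an f1 origin. A single NeoR/KanR gene (Tn5 aminoglycoside phosphotransferase) sits behind tandem bacterial (bla) and SV40 early promoters and ends in an HSV TK polyadenylation signal. It therefore gives kanamycin resistance in E. coli and could support G418 selection in mammalian cells.

The expression cassette is driven by the CMV immediate-early enhancer and promoter. A T7 promoter lies just upstream of the EGFP open reading frame, which would in principle allow transcription by T7 RNA polymerase as well. EGFP is joined through a short remnant of the multiple cloning site to a 690-nt CNOT1 segment, and the cassette ends with an SV40 poly(A) signal. The record notes that the insert actually encodes residues 1093–1322 rather than 1093–1317 as the name implies, which matches the annotated length. The meaning of the "_W" suffix is not stated. Short annotations such as the HIV-1 LTR, large T antigen, ble and bGH poly(A) fragments are probably incidental matches within backbone sequence rather than functional parts.

CNOT1 is the scaffold subunit of the CCR4-NOT deadenylase complex. The associated study concerns the DDX6–CNOT1 complex and the links between miRNA target recognition and silencing, so this GFP-tagged fragment is suited to expression, localisation or interaction assays in human cells.
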