Features (pLannotate 1.2.2; 18 found; start..end, strand, type, name):
     73..376     +  enhancer       CMV enhancer: human cytomegalovirus immediate early enhancer
    377..580     +  promoter       CMV promoter: human cytomegalovirus (CMV) immediate early promoter
    576..609     +  LTR            5' LTR (truncated) (fragment): truncated 5' long terminal repeat (LTR) from HIV-1
    625..643     +  promoter       T7 promoter: promoter for bacteriophage T7 RNA polymerase
    677..1393    +  CDS            EGFP: EGFP is a basic (constitutively fluorescent) green fluorescent protein published in 1996, derived from Aequorea victoria. It is reported to be a rapidly-maturing weak dimer with moderate acid sensitivity.
   1394..1414    +  misc_feature   MCS (fragment): multiple cloning site
   1415..2104    +  CDS            CNOT1 (fragment): CNOT1_HUMAN - Also known as CDC39, KIAA1007, NOT1. Experimental evidence at protein level: Swiss-Prot protein existence level 1. Scaffolding component of the CCR4-NOT complex which is one of the major cellular mRNA deadenylases and is linked to various cellular processes including bulk mRNA degradation, miRNA-mediated repression, translational repression during translational initiation and general transcription regulation. Additional complex functions may be a consequence of its influence on mRNA expression. Its scaffolding function implies its interaction with the catalytic complex module and
   2107..2129    +  misc_feature   MCS (fragment): multiple cloning site
   2141..2225    +  CDS            large T antigen (fragment): large T antigen from SV40 (simian virus 40)
   2248..2369    +  polyA_signal   SV40 poly(A) signal: SV40 polyadenylation signal
   2403..2831    -  rep_origin     f1 ori (sequence partly withheld): f1 bacteriophage origin of replication; arrow indicates direction of (+) strand synthesis
   2858..2962    +  promoter       AmpR promoter: bla
   2964..3321    +  promoter       SV40 promoter: SV40 enhancer and early promoter
   3356..4150    +  CDS            NeoR/KanR: aminoglycoside phosphotransferase from Tn5; aph(3')-II (or nptII); confers resistance to neomycin, kanamycin, and G418 (Geneticin®)
   4171..4323    +  CDS            ble (fragment): BLE_KLEPN - Experimental evidence at protein level: Swiss-Prot protein existence level 1. Binding protein with a strong affinity to the bleomycin family of antibiotics. Binds to CL990; an antimitotic-antibiotic compound. From Klebsiella pneumoniae.
   4382..4429    +  polyA_signal   HSV TK poly(A) signal: herpes simplex virus thymidine kinase polyadenylation signal (Cole and Stacy, 1985)
   4520..4536    -  polyA_signal   bGH poly(A) signal (fragment): bovine growth hormone polyadenylation signal
   4758..5346    +  rep_origin     ori: high-copy-number ColE1/pMB1/pBR322/pUC origin of replication
>Addgene plasmid #147892 | pT7-EGFP-C1-HsNot1iso1_1093-1317_W | addgene full sequence | sequence record 390287 | Addgene NGS Result
ACCGCCATGCATTAGTTATTAATAGTAATCAATTACGGGGTCATTAGTTCATAGCCCATATATGGAGTTC
CGCGTTACATAACTTACGGTAAATGGCCCGCCTGGCTGACCGCCCAACGACCCCCGCCCATTGACGTCAA
TAATGACGTATGTTCCCATAGTAACGCCAATAGGGACTTTCCATTGACGTCAATGGGTGGAGTATTTACG
GTAAACTGCCCACTTGGCAGTACATCAAGTGTATCATATGCCAAGTACGCCCCCTATTGACGTCAATGAC
GGTAAATGGCCCGCCTGGCATTATGCCCAGTACATGACCTTATGGGACTTTCCTACTTGGCAGTACATCT
ACGTATTAGTCATCGCTATTACCATGGTGATGCGGTTTTGGCAGTACATCAATGGGCGTGGATAGCGGTT
TGACTCACGGGGATTTCCAAGTCTCCACCCCATTGACGTCAATGGGAGTTTGTTTTGGCACCAAAATCAA
CGGGACTTTCCAAAATGTCGTAACAACTCCGCCCCATTGACGCAAATGGGCGGTAGGCGTGTACGGTGGG
AGGTCTATATAAGCAGAGCTCTCTGGCTAACTAGAGAACCCACTGCTTACTGGCTTATCGAAATTAATAC
GACTCACTATAGGGAGACCCAAGCTCTAGCGCTACCGGTCGCCACCATGGTGAGCAAGGGCGAGGAGCTG
TTCACCGGGGTGGTGCCCATCCTGGTCGAGCTGGACGGCGACGTAAACGGCCACAAGTTCAGCGTGTCCG
GCGAGGGCGAGGGCGATGCCACCTACGGCAAGCTGACCCTGAAGTTCATCTGCACCACCGGCAAGCTGCC
CGTGCCCTGGCCCACCCTCGTGACCACCCTGACCTACGGCGTGCAGTGCTTCAGCCGCTACCCCGACCAC
ATGAAGCAGCACGACTTCTTCAAGTCCGCCATGCCCGAAGGCTACGTCCAGGAGCGCACCATCTTCTTCA
AGGACGACGGCAACTACAAGACCCGCGCCGAGGTGAAGTTCGAGGGCGACACCCTGGTGAACCGCATCGA
GCTGAAGGGCATCGACTTCAAGGAGGACGGCAACATCCTGGGGCACAAGCTGGAGTACAACTACAACAGC
CACAACGTCTATATCATGGCCGACAAGCAGAAGAACGGCATCAAGGTGAACTTCAAGATCCGCCACAACA
TCGAGGACGGCAGCGTGCAGCTCGCCGACCACTACCAGCAGAACACCCCCATCGGCGACGGCCCCGTGCT
GCTGCCCGACAACCACTACCTGAGCACCCAGTCCGCCCTGAGCAAAGACCCCAACGAGAAGCGCGATCAC
ATGGTCCTGCTGGAGTTCGTGACCGCCGCCGGGATCACTCTCGGCATGGACGAGCTGTACAAGTCCGGAC
TCAGATCTCGAGCTGAAAATATCCAGGAGAAAATTGCTTTTATTTTCAATAATCTCTCACAGTCAAATAT
GACACAAAAGGTTGAAGAGCTAAAGGAAACGGTGAAAGAAGAATTTATGCCTTGGGTTTCACAGTATCTG
GTTATGAAGAGAGTCAGTATTGAGCCAAACTTTCATAGCCTGTATTCAAACTTCCTTGACACGCTGAAGA
ATCCTGAATTTAACAAGATGGTTCTGAATGAGACCTACAGAAACATTAAAGTGCTCCTGACCTCTGATAA
AGCTGCAGCCAATTTCTCAGATCGTTCTTTGCTGAAGAACTTGGGACATTGGCTAGGAATGATCACATTA
GCTAAAAACAAACCCATCTTACACACTGACTTGGATGTGAAATCATTGCTGCTAGAGGCTTATGTTAAAG
GACAACAAGAATTGCTCTATGTAGTGCCCTTTGTTGCCAAAGTCTTAGAATCTAGCATTCGTAGTGTGGT
TTTTAGGCCACCAAACCCTTGGACAATGGCAATTATGAATGTATTAGCTGAGCTACATCAGGAGCATGAC
TTAAAGTTAAACTTGAAGTTTGAAATCGAGGTTCTCTGCAAGAACCTTGCATTAGACATCAATGAGCTAA
AACCTGGAAACCTCCTAAAGGATAAAGATCGCCTGAAGAATTTAGATGAGCAACTCTCTGCTCCAAAGAA
AGATTGACCGCGGGCCCGGGATCCACCGGATCTAGATAACTGATCATAATCAGCCATACCACATTTGTAG
AGGTTTTACTTGCTTTAAAAAACCTCCCACACCTCCCCCTGAACCTGAAACATAAAATGAATGCAATTGT
TGTTGTTAACTTGTTTATTGCAGCTTATAATGGTTACAAATAAAGCAATAGCATCACAAATTTCACAAAT
AAAGCATTTTTTTCACTGCATTCTAGTTGTGGTTTGTCCAAACTCATCAATGTATCTTAACGCGTAAATT
GTAAGCGTTAATATTTTGTTAAAATTCGCGTTAAATTTTTGTTAAATCAGCTCATTTTTTAACCAATAGG
CCGAAATCGGCAAAATCCCTTATAAATCAAAAGAATAGACCGAGATAGGGT
[37 nt withheld, positions 2502-2538]
AAAGAACGTGGACTCCAACGTCAAAGG
[49 nt withheld, positions 2566-2614]
T
[91 nt withheld, positions 2616-2706]
G
[124 nt withheld, positions 2708-2831]
CAGGTGGCACTTTTCGGGGAAATGTGCGCGGAACCCCTATTTGTTTATTTTTCTAAATACATTCAAATAT
GTATCCGCTCATGAGACAATAACCCTGATAAATGCTTCAATAATATTGAAAAAGGAAGAGTCCTGAGGCG
GAAAGAACCAGCTGTGGAATGTGTGTCAGTTAGGGTGTGGAAAGTCCCCAGGCTCCCCAGCAGGCAGAAG
TATGCAAAGCATGCATCTCAATTAGTCAGCAACCAGGTGTGGAAAGTCCCCAGGCTCCCCAGCAGGCAGA
AGTATGCAAAGCATGCATCTCAATTAGTCAGCAACCATAGTCCCGCCCCTAACTCCGCCCATCCCGCCCC
TAACTCCGCCCAGTTCCGCCCATTCTCCGCCCCATGGCTGACTAATTTTTTTTATTTATGCAGAGGCCGA
GGCCGCCTCGGCCTCTGAGCTATTCCAGAAGTAGTGAGGAGGCTTTTTTGGAGGCCTAGGCTTTTGCAAA
GATCGATCAAGAGACAGGATGAGGATCGTTTCGCATGATTGAACAAGATGGATTGCACGCAGGTTCTCCG
GCCGCTTGGGTGGAGAGGCTATTCGGCTATGACTGGGCACAACAGACAATCGGCTGCTCTGATGCCGCCG
TGTTCCGGCTGTCAGCGCAGGGGCGCCCGGTTCTTTTTGTCAAGACCGACCTGTCCGGTGCCCTGAATGA
ACTGCAAGACGAGGCAGCGCGGCTATCGTGGCTGGCCACGACGGGCGTTCCTTGCGCAGCTGTGCTCGAC
GTTGTCACTGAAGCGGGAAGGGACTGGCTGCTATTGGGCGAAGTGCCGGGGCAGGATCTCCTGTCATCTC
ACCTTGCTCCTGCCGAGAAAGTATCCATCATGGCTGATGCAATGCGGCGGCTGCATACGCTTGATCCGGC
TACCTGCCCATTCGACCACCAAGCGAAACATCGCATCGAGCGAGCACGTACTCGGATGGAAGCCGGTCTT
GTCGATCAGGATGATCTGGACGAAGAGCATCAGGGGCTCGCGCCAGCCGAACTGTTCGCCAGGCTCAAGG
CGAGCATGCCCGACGGCGAGGATCTCGTCGTGACCCATGGCGATGCCTGCTTGCCGAATATCATGGTGGA
AAATGGCCGCTTTTCTGGATTCATCGACTGTGGCCGGCTGGGTGTGGCGGACCGCTATCAGGACATAGCG
TTGGCTACCCGTGATATTGCTGAAGAGCTTGGCGGCGAATGGGCTGACCGCTTCCTCGTGCTTTACGGTA
TCGCCGCTCCCGATTCGCAGCGCATCGCCTTCTATCGCCTTCTTGACGAGTTCTTCTGAGCGGGACTCTG
GGGTTCGAAATGACCGACCAAGCGACGCCCAACCTGCCATCACGAGATTTCGATTCCACCGCCGCCTTCT
ATGAAAGGTTGGGCTTCGGAATCGTTTTCCGGGACGCCGGCTGGATGATCCTCCAGCGCGGGGATCTCAT
GCTGGAGTTCTTCGCCCACCCTAGGGGGAGGCTAACTGAAACACGGAAGGAGACAATACCGGAAGGAACC
CGCGCTATGACGGCAATAAAAAGACAGAATAAAACGCACGGTGTTGGGTCGTTTGTTCATAAACGCGGGG
TTCGGTCCCAGGGCTGGCACTCTGTCGATACCCCACCGAGACCCCATTGGGGCCAATACGCCCGCGTTTC
TTCCTTTTCCCCACCCCACCCCCCAAGTTCGGGTGAAGGCCCAGGGCTCGCAGCCAACGTCGGGGCGGCA
GGCCCTGCCATAGCCTCAGGTTACTCATATATACTTTAGATTGATTTAAAACTTCATTTTTAATTTAAAA
GGATCTAGGTGAAGATCCTTTTTGATAATCTCATGACCAAAATCCCTTAACGTGAGTTTTCGTTCCACTG
AGCGTCAGACCCCGTAGAAAAGATCAAAGGATCTTCTTGAGATCCTTTTTTTCTGCGCGTAATCTGCTGC
TTGCAAACAAAAAAACCACCGCTACCAGCGGTGGTTTGTTTGCCGGATCAAGAGCTACCAACTCTTTTTC
CGAAGGTAACTGGCTTCAGCAGAGCGCAGATACCAAATACTGTTCTTCTAGTGTAGCCGTAGTTAGGCCA
CCACTTCAAGAACTCTGTAGCACCGCCTACATACCTCGCTCTGCTAATCCTGTTACCAGTGGCTGCTGCC
AGTGGCGATAAGTCGTGTCTTACCGGGTTGGACTCAAGACGATAGTTACCGGATAAGGCGCAGCGGTCGG
GCTGAACGGGGGGTTCGTGCACACAGCCCAGCTTGGAGCGAACGACCTACACCGAACTGAGATACCTACA
GCGTGAGCTATGAGAAAGCGCCACGCTTCCCGAAGGGAGAAAGGCGGACAGGTATCCGGTAAGCGGCAGG
GTCGGAACAGGAGAGCGCACGAGGGAGCTTCCAGGGGGAAACGCCTGGTATCTTTATAGTCCTGTCGGGT
TTCGCCACCTCTGACTTGAGCGTCGATTTTTGTGATGCTCGTCAGGGGGGCGGAGCCTATGGAAAAACGC
CAGCAACGCGGCCTTTTTACGGTTCCTGGCCTTTTGCTGGCCTTTTGCTCACATGTTCTTTCCTGCGTTA
TCCCCTGATTCTGTGGATAACCGTATT
